>Addgene plasmid #105160 | pFA6a-GBP-RFP-kanMX6 | addgene full sequence | sequence record 203263 | Addgene NGS Result
TTATGTATCATACACATACGATTTAGGTGACACTATAGAACGCGGCCGCCAGCTGAAGCTTCGTACGCTG
CAGGTCGACGGATCCCCGGGTTAATTAACATGGCCGATGTGCAGCTGGTGGAGTCTGGGGGAGCCTTGGT
GCAGCCGGGGGGGTCTCTGAGACTCTCCTGTGCAGCCTCTGGATTCCCCGTCAATCGCTATAGTATGAGG
TGGTACCGCCAGGCTCCAGGGAAGGAGCGCGAGTGGGTCGCGGGTATGAGTAGTGCTGGTGATCGTTCAA
GTTATGAAGACTCCGTGAAGGGCCGATTCACCATCTCCAGAGACGACGCCAGGAATACGGTGTATCTGCA
AATGAACAGCCTGAAACCTGAGGACACGGCCGTGTATTACTGTAATGTCAATGTGGGCTTTGAGTACTGG
GGCCAGGGGACCCAGGTCACCGTCTCCTCAAGGAATTCGATATCAAGCTTATCGATACCGTCGACGGTAC
CGCGGGCCCGGGATCCACCGGTCGACATGGCCTCCTCCGAGGACGTCATCAAGGAGTTCATGCGCTTCAA
GGTGCGCATGGAGGGCTCCGTGAACGGCCACGAGTTCGAGATCGAGGGCGAGGGCGAGGGCCGCCCCTAC
GAGGGCACCCAGACCGCCAAGCTGAAGGTGACCAAGGGCGGCCCCCTGCCCTTCGCCTGGGACATCCTGT
CCCCTCAGTTCCAGTACGGCTCCAAGGCCTACGTGAAGCACCCCGCCGACATCCCCGACTACTTGAAGCT
GTCCTTCCCCGAGGGCTTCAAGTGGGAGCGCGTGATGAACTTCGAGGACGGCGGCGTGGTGACCGTGACC
CAGGACTCCTCCCTGCAGGACGGCGAGTTCATCTACAAGGTGAAGCTGCGCGGCACCAACTTCCCCTCCG
ACGGCCCCGTAATGCAGAAGAAGACCATGGGCTGGGAGGCCTCCACCGAGCGGATGTACCCCGAGGACGG
CGCCCTGAAGGGCGAGATCAAGATGAGGCTGAAGCTGAAGGACGGCGGCCACTACGACGCCGAGGTCAAG
ACCACCTACATGGCCAAGAAGCCCGTGCAGCTGCCCGGCGCCTACAAGACCGACATCAAGCTGGACATCA
CCTCCCACAACGAGGACTACACCATCGTGGAACAGTACGAGCGCGCCGAGGGCCGCCACTCCACCGGCGC
CGGCCTGTACAAGTAAGGCGCGCCACTTCTAAATAAGCGAATTTCTTATGATTTATGATTTTTATTATTA
AATAAGTTATAAAAAAAATAAGTGTATACAAATTTTAAAGTGACTCTTAGGTTTTAAAACGAAAATTCTT
ATTCTTGAGTAACTCTTTCCTGTAGGTCAGGTTGCTTTCTCAGGTATAGTATGAGGTCGCTCTTATTGAC
CACACCTCTACCGGCAGATCCGCTAGGGATAACAGGGTAATATAGATCTGTTTAGCTTGCCTCGTCCCCG
CCGGGTCACCCGGCCAGCGACATGGAGGCCCAGAATACCCTCCTTGACAGTCTTGACGTGCGCAGCTCAG
GGGCATGATGTGACTGTCGCCCGTACATTTAGCCCATACATCCCCATGTATAATCATTTGCATCCATACA
TTTTGATGGCCGCACGGCGCGAAGCAAAAATTACGGCTCCTCGCTGCAGACCTGCGAGCAGGGAAACGCT
CCCCTCACAGACGCGTTGAATTGTCCCCACGCCGCGCCCCTGTAGAGAAATATAAAAGGTTAGGATTTGC
CACTGAGGTTCTTCTTTCATATACTTCCTTTTAAAATCTTGCTAGGATACAGTTCTCACATCACATCCGA
ACATAAACAACCATGGGTAAGGAAAAGACTCACGTTTCGAGGCCGCGATTAAATTCCAACATGGATGCTG
ATTTATATGGGTATAAATGGGCTCGCGATAATGTCGGGCAATCAGGTGCGACAATCTATCGATTGTATGG
GAAGCCCGATGCGCCAGAGTTGTTTCTGAAACATGGCAAAGGTAGCGTTGCCAATGATGTTACAGATGAG
ATGGTCAGACTAAACTGGCTGACGGAATTTATGCCTCTTCCGACCATCAAGCATTTTATCCGTACTCCTG
ATGATGCATGGTTACTCACCACTGCGATCCCCGGCAAAACAGCATTCCAGGTATTAGAAGAATATCCTGA
TTCAGGTGAAAATATTGTTGATGCGCTGGCAGTGTTCCTGCGCCGGTTGCATTCGATTCCTGTTTGTAAT
TGTCCTTTTAACAGCGATCGCGTATTTCGTCTCGCTCAGGCGCAATCACGAATGAATAACGGTTTGGTTG
ATGCGAGTGATTTTGATGACGAGCGTAATGGCTGGCCTGTTGAACAAGTCTGGAAAGAAATGCATAAGCT
TTTGCCATTCTCACCGGATTCAGTCGTCACTCATGGTGATTTCTCACTTGATAACCTTATTTTTGACGAG
GGGAAATTAATAGGTTGTATTGATGTTGGACGAGTCGGAATCGCAGACCGATACCAGGATCTTGCCATCC
TATGGAACTGCCTCGGTGAGTTTTCTCCTTCATTACAGAAACGGCTTTTTCAAAAATATGGTATTGATAA
TCCTGATATGAATAAATTGCAGTTTCATTTGATGCTCGATGAGTTTTTCTAATCAGTACTGACAATAAAA
AGATTCTTGTTTTCAAGAACTTGTCATTTGTATAGTTTTTTTATATTGTAGTTGTTCTATTTTAATCAAA
TGTTAGCGTGATTTATATTTTTTTTCGCCTCGACATCATCTGCCCAGATGCGAAGTTAAGTGCGCAGAAA
GTAATATCATGCGTCAATCGTATGTGAATGCTGGTCGCTATACTGCTGTCGATTCGATACTAACGCCGCC
ATCCAGTTTAAACGAGCTCGAATTCATCGATGATATCAGATCCACTAGTGGCCTATGCGGCCGCGGATCT
GCCGGTCTCCCTATAGTGAGTCGTATTAATTTCGATAAGCCAGGTTAACCTGCATTAATGAATCGGCCAA
CGCGCGGGGAGAGGCGGTTTGCGTATTGGGCGCTCTTCCGCTTCCTCGCTCACTGACTCGCTGCGCTCGG
TCGTTCGGCTGCGGCGAGCGGTATCAGCTCACTCAAAGGCGGTAATACGGTTATCCACAGAATCAGGGGA
TAACGCAGGAAAGAACATGTGAGCAAAAGGCCAGCAAAAGGCCAGGAACCGTAAAAAGGCCGCGTTGCTG
GCGTTTTTCCATAGGCTCCGCCCCCCTGACGAGCATCACAAAAATCGACGCTCAAGTCAGAGGTGGCGAA
ACCCGACAGGACTATAAAGATACCAGGCGTTTCCCCCTGGAAGCTCCCTCGTGCGCTCTCCTGTTCCGAC
CCTGCCGCTTACCGGATACCTGTCCGCCTTTCTCCCTTCGGGAAGCGTGGCGCTTTCTCATAGCTCACGC
TGTAGGTATCTCAGTTCGGTGTAGGTCGTTCGCTCCAAGCTGGGCTGTGTGCACGAACCCCCCGTTCAGC
CCGACCGCTGCGCCTTATCCGGTAACTATCGTCTTGAGTCCAACCCGGTAAGACACGACTTATCGCCACT
GGCAGCAGCCACTGGTAACAGGATTAGCAGAGCGAGGTATGTAGGCGGTGCTACAGAGTTCTTGAAGTGG
TGGCCTAACTACGGCTACACTAGAAGAACAGTATTTGGTATCTGCGCTCTGCTGAAGCCAGTTACCTTCG
GAAAAAGAGTTGGTAGCTCTTGATCCGGCAAACAAACCACCGCTGGTAGCGGTGGTTTTTTTGTTTGCAA
GCAGCAGATTACGCGCAGAAAAAAAGGATCTCAAGAAGATCCTTTGATCTTTTCTACGGGGTCTGACGCT
CAGTGGAACGAAAACTCACGTTAAGGGATTTTGGTCATGAGATTATCAAAAAGGATCTTCACCTAGATCC
TTTTAAATTAAAAATGAAGTTTTAAATCAATCTAAAGTATATATGAGTAAACTTGGTCTGACAGTTACCA
ATGCTTAATCAGTGAGGCACCTATCTCAGCGATCTGTCTATTTCGTTCATCCATAGTTGCCTGACTCCCC
GTCGTGTAGATAACTACGATACGGGAGGGCTTACCATCTGGCCCCAGTGCTGCAATGATACCGCGAGACC
CACGCTCACCGGCTCCAGATTTATCAGCAATAAACCAGCCAGCCGGAAGGGCCGAGCGCAGAAGTGGTCC
TGCAACTTTATCCGCCTCCATCCAGTCTATTAATTGTTGCCGGGAAGCTAGAGTAAGTAGTTCGCCAGTT
AATAGTTTGCGCAACGTTGTTGCCATTGCTACAGGCATCGTGGTGTCACGCTCGTCGTTTGGTATGGCTT
CATTCAGCTCCGGTTCCCAACGATCAAGGCGAGTTACATGATCCCCCATGTTGTGCAAAAAAGCGGTTAG
CTCCTTCGGTCCTCCGATCGTTGTCAGAAGTAAGTTGGCCGCAGTGTTATCACTCATGGTTATGGCAGCA
CTGCATAATTCTCTTACTGTCATGCCATCCGTAAGATGCTTTTCTGTGACTGGTGAGTACTCAACCAAGT
CATTCTGAGAATAGTGTATGCGGCGACCGAGTTGCTCTTGCCCGGCGTCAATACGGGATAATACCGCGCC
ACATAGCAGAACTTTAAAAGTGCTCATCATTGGAAAACGTTCTTCGGGGCGAAAACTCTCAAGGATCTTA
CCGCTGTTGAGATCCAGTTCGATGTAACCCACTCGTGCACCCAACTGATCTTCAGCATCTTTTACTTTCA
CCAGCGTTTCTGGGTGAGCAAAAACAGGAAGGCAAAATGCCGCAAAAAAGGGAATAAGGGCGACACGGAA
ATGTTGAATACTCATACTCTTCCTTTTTCAATATTATTGAAGCATTTATCAGGGTTATTGTCTCATGAGC
GGATACATATTTGAATGTATTTAGAAAAATAAACAAATAGGGGTTCCGCGCACATTTCCCCGAAAAGTGC
CACCTGACGTCTAAGAAACCATTATTATCATGACATTAACCTATAAAAATAGGCGTATCACGAGGCCCTT
TCGTCTCGCGCGTTTCGGTGATGACGGTGAAAACCTCTGACACATGCAGCTCCCGGAGACGGTCACAGCT
TGTCTGTAAGCGGATGCCGGGAGCAGACAAGCCCGTCAGGGCGCGTCAGCGGGTGTTGGCGGGTGTCGGG
GCTGGCTTAACTATGCGGCATCAGAGCAGATTGTACTGAGAGTGCACCATATGGACATATTGTCGTTAGA
ACGCGGCTACAATTAATACATAACC
Features (pLannotate 1.2.2; 14 found; start..end, strand, type, name):
     21..39      +  promoter       SP6 promoter: promoter for bacteriophage SP6 RNA polymerase
    109..450     +  CDS            GFP nanobody: GFP-binding fragment of a single-chain camelid antibody (Rothbauer et al., 2008)
    451..485     +  misc_feature   MCS (fragment): pBluescript multiple cloning site
    480..512     +  misc_feature   MCS (fragment): multiple cloning site
    517..1191    +  CDS            mRFP1: mRFP1 is a basic (constitutively fluorescent) red fluorescent protein published in 2002, derived from Discosoma sp.. It is reported to be a somewhat slowly-maturing monomer with low acid sensitivity.
   1227..1414    +  terminator     ADH1 terminator: S. cerevisiae ADH1; transcription terminator for the S. cerevisiae alcohol dehydrogenase 1 (ADH1) gene
   1489..2845    +  gene           kanMX: yeast selectable marker conferring kanamycin resistance (Wach et al., 1994)
   2950..2968    -  promoter       T7 promoter: promoter for bacteriophage T7 RNA polymerase
   2990..3043    -  CDS            lacI (fragment): lac repressor; lacI; The lac repressor binds to the lac operator to inhibit transcription in E. coli. This inhibition can be relieved by adding lactose or isopropyl-β-D-thiogalactopyranoside (IPTG).
   3226..3814    -  rep_origin     ori: high-copy-number ColE1/pMB1/pBR322/pUC origin of replication
   3985..4845    -  CDS            AmpR: β-lactamase; bla; confers resistance to ampicillin, carbenicillin, and related antibiotics
   4846..4950    -  promoter       AmpR promoter: bla
   5045..5080    +  CDS            rop (fragment): Rop protein, which maintains plasmids at low copy number; rop
   5182..5233    +  misc_feature   bom (fragment): basis of mobility region from pBR322
