[The description below was written by a language model from this plasmid's Addgene catalogue record and pLannotate feature annotations shown in this document.]
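Description:
pFA6a-GBP-RFP-kanMX6 is a yeast gene-targeting template plasmid built on the pFA6a backbone. It belongs to the family of modules used as PCR templates to generate cassettes that integrate at a chromosomal locus by homologous recombination. It is maintained in E. coli as a high-copy plasmid through a ColE1/pUC-type origin and selected with ampicillin via the β-lactamase gene and its native promoter. The sequenced record is 5,275 nt. No yeast replication origin is annotated, consistent with a plasmid that serves as a source of integrating DNA rather than an episome. Short remnants of lacI, rop and bom, and flanking SP6 and T7 phage promoters, are carried over from the parental cloning vector.

The payload, cloned between retained PacI and AscI sites, is a tagging module with no annotated upstream yeast promoter. It comprises a GFP-binding protein (a camelid single-domain GFP nanobody), followed by short polylinker-derived sequence and then the monomeric red fluorescent protein mRFP1, and it ends with the S. cerevisiae ADH1 terminator. Downstream lies the kanMX marker, which allows G418 selection of yeast integrants. When the module is amplified with primers carrying homology to the 3′ end of a target gene, it fuses GBP-mRFP1 to the C terminus of the endogenous protein, which stays under its own promoter.

The resulting fusion can be followed by red fluorescence. Its nanobody moiety binds GFP-tagged proteins, so these can be recruited or tethered to the location of the tagged protein. The associated publication concerns fission yeast cytokinesis, which suggests use in Schizosaccharomyces pombe, although the record lists the purpose only as yeast gene targeting.
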