Addgene plasmid #105160: pFA6a-GBP-RFP-kanMX6
Purpose: Yeast gene targeting
Depositing lab: Jian-Qiu Wu. Depositing organization: Ohio State University. Publication: Regulation of Rho-GEF Rgf3 by the arrestin Art1 in fission yeast cytokinesis. Davidson R, Laporte D, Wu JQ. Mol Biol Cell. 2015 Feb 1;26(3):453-66. doi: 10.1091/mbc.E14-07-1252. Epub 2014 Dec 3. PubMed 25473118.
Backbone
  Vector backbone: pFA6a
  Backbone size w/o insert (bp): 4170
  Vector type: Bacterial Expression, Yeast Expression
  Selectable markers: KanMX6 (select with G418)
Growth in bacteria
  Bacterial resistance: Ampicillin, 100 μg/mL
  Growth temperature: 37°C
  Growth strain: DH5alpha
  Copy number: High Copy
Gene/Insert
  Gene/Insert name: GBP-RFP-kanMX6 (alt names: GFP binding protein; RFP)
  Tag / fusion protein: GBP-RFP (C terminal on insert)
  Cloning method: Restriction Enzyme; 5′ cloning site PacI (not destroyed); 3′ cloning site AscI (not destroyed)
Terms and licenses: Academic/Nonprofit Terms; Industry Terms: Not Available to Industry
Depositor comments: The sizes of backbone and inserts are approximate, and do not include the selectable marker.
How to cite: pFA6a-GBP-RFP-kanMX6 was a gift from Jian-Qiu Wu (Addgene plasmid # 105160 ; http://n2t.net/addgene:105160 ; RRID:Addgene_105160)
